>Addgene plasmid #62211 | pAct-Fok1:dCas9 | depositor full sequence | sequence record 101870 | pAct-Fok1:dCas9 sequence 17201 bps
CTAAATTGTAAGCGTTAATATTTTGTTAAAATTCGCGTTAAATTTTTGTTAAATCAGCTCATTTTTTAAC
CAATAGGCCGAAATCGGCAAAATCCCTTATAAATCAAAAGAATAGACCGAGATAGGGT
[37 nt withheld, positions 129-165]
AAAGAACGTGGACTCCAACGTCAAAGG
[49 nt withheld, positions 193-241]
T
[91 nt withheld, positions 243-333]
G
[124 nt withheld, positions 335-458]
CCCATTCGCCATTCAGGCTGCGCAACTGTTGGGAAGGGCGATCGGTGCGGGCCTCTTCGCTATTACGCCA
GCTGGCGAAAGGGGGATGTGCTGCAAGGCGATTAAGTTGGGTAACGCCAGGGTTTTCCCAGTCACGACGT
TGTAAAACGACGGCCAGTGAATTGTAATACGACTCACTATAGGGCGAATTGGGTACGTACCGGGCCCCTA
GTATGTATGTAAGTTAATAAAACCCATTTTTGCGGAAAGTAGATAAAAAAAACATTTTTTTTTTTTACTG
CACTGGATATCATTGAACTTATCTGATCAGTTTTAAATTTACTTCGATCCAAGGGTATTTGATGTACCAG
GTTCTTTCGATTACCTCTCACTCAAAATGACATTCCACTCAAAGTCAGCGCTGTTTGCCTCCTTCTCTGT
CCACAGAAATATCGCCGTCTCTTTCGCCGCTGCGTCCGCTATCTCTTTCGCCACCGTTTGTAGCGTTACG
TAGCGTCAATGTCCGCCTTCAGTTGCATTTTGTCAGCGGTTTCGTGACGAAGCTCCAAGCGGTTTACGCC
ATCAATTAAACACAAAGTGCTGTGCCAAAACTCCTCTCGCTTCTTATTTTTGTTTGTTTTTTGAGTGATT
GGGGTGGTGATTGGTTTTGGGTGGGTAAGCAGGGGAAAGTGTGAAAAATCCCGGCAATGGGCCAAGAGGA
TCAGGAGCTATTAATTCGCGGAGGCAGCAAACACCCATCTGCCGAGCATCTGAACAATGTGAGTAGTACA
TGTGCATACATCTTAAGTTCACTTGATCTATAGGAACTGCGATTGCAACATCAAATTGTCTGCGGCGTGA
GAACTGCGACCCACAAAAATCCCAAACCGCAATTGCACAAACAAATAGTGACACGAAACAGATTATTCTG
GTAGCTGTTCTCGCTATATAAGACAATTTTTGAGATCATATCATGATCAAGACATCTAAAGGCATTCATT
TTCGACTATATTCTTTTTTACAAAAAATATAACAACCAGATATTTTAAGCTGATCCTAGATGCACAAAAA
ATAAATAAAAGTATAAACCTACTTCGTAGGATACTTCGGGGTACTTTTTGTTCGGGGTTAGATGAGCATA
ACGCTTGTAGTTGATATTTGAGATCCCCTATCATTGCAGGGTGACAGCGGAGCGGCTTCGCAGAGCTGCA
TTAACCAGGGCTTCGGGCAGGCCAAAAACTACGGCACGCTCCGGCCACCCAGTCCGCCGGAGGACTCCGG
TTCAGGGAGCGGCCAACTAGCCGAGAACCTCACCTATGCCTGGCACAATATGGACATCTTTGGGGCGGTC
AATCAGCCGGGCTCCGGATGGCGGCAGCTGGTCAACCGGACACGCGGACTATTCTGCAACGAGCGACACA
TACCGGCGCCCAGGAAACATTTGCTCAAGAACGGTGAGTTTCTATTCGCAGTCGGCTGATCTGTGTGAAA
TCTTAATAAAGGGTCCAATTACCAATTTGAAACTCAGTTTGCGGCGTGGCCTATCCGGGCGAACTTTTGG
CCGTGATGGGCAGTTCCGGTGCCGGAAAGACGACCCTGCTGAATGCCCTTGCCTTTCGATCGCCGCAGGG
CATCCAAGTATCGCCATCCGGGATGCGACTGCTCAATGGCCAACCTGTGGACGCCAAGGAGATGCAGGCC
AGGTGCGCCTATGTCCAGCAGGATGACCTCTTTATCGGCTCCCTAACGGCCAGGGAACACCTGATTTTCC
AGGCCATGGTGCGGATGCCACGACATCTGACCTATCGGCAGCGAGTGGCCCGCGTGGATCAGGTGATCCA
GGAGCTTTCGCTCAGCAAATGTCAGCACACGATCATCGGTGTGCCCGGCAGGGTGAAAGGTCTGTCCGGC
GGAGAAAGGAAGCGTCTGGCATTCGCCTCCGAGGCACTAACCGATCCGCCGCTTCTGATCTGCGATGAGC
CCACCTCCGGACTGGACTCATTTACCGCCCACAGCGTCGTCCAGGTGCTGAAGAAGCTGTCGCAGAAGGG
CAAGACCGTCATCCTGACCATTCATCAGCCGTCTTCCGAGCTGTTTGAGCTCTTTGACAAGATCCTTCTG
ATGGCCGAGGGCAGGGTAGCTTTCTTGGGCACTCCCAGCGAAGCCGTCGACTTCTTTTCCTAGTGAGTTC
GATGTGTTTATTAAGGGTATCTAGCATTACATTACATCTCAACTCCTATCCAGCGTGGGTGCCCAGTGTC
CTACCAACTACAATCCGGCGGACTTTTACGTACAGGTGTTGGCCGTTGTGCCCGGACGGGAGATCGAGTC
CCGTGATCGGATCGCCAAGATATGCGACAATTTTGCTATTAGCAAAGTAGCCCGGGATATGGAGCAGTTG
TTGGCCACCAAAAATTTGGAGAAGCCACTGGAGCAGCCGGAGAATGGGTACACCTACAAGGCCACCTGGT
TCATGCAGTTCCGGGCGGTCCTGTGGCGATCCTGGCTGTCGGTGCTCAAGGAACCACTCCTCGTAAAAGT
GCGACTTATTCAGACAACGGTGAGTGGTTCCAGTGGAAACAAATGATATAACGCTTACAATTCTTGGAAA
CAAATTCGCTAGATTTTAGTTAGAATTGCCTGATTCCACACCCTTCTTAGTTTTTTTCAATGAGATGTAT
AGTTTATAGTTTTGCAGAAAATAAATAAATTTCATTTAACTCGCGAACATGTTGAAGATATGAATATTAA
TGAGATGCGAGTAACATTTTAATTTGCAGATGGTTGCCATCTTGATTGGCCTCATCTTTTTGGGCCAACA
ACTCACGCAAGTGGGCGTGATGAATATCAACGGAGCCATCTTCCTCTTCCTGACCAACATGACCTTTCAA
AACGTCTTTGCCACGATAAATGTAAGTCTTGTTTAGAATACATTTGCATATTAATAATTTACTAACTTTC
TAATGAATCGATTCGATTTAGGTGTTCACCTCAGAGCTGCCAGTTTTTATGAGGGAGGCCCGAAGTCGAC
TTTATCGCTGTGACACATACTTTCTGGGCAAAACGATTGCCGAATTACCGCTTTTTCTCACAGTGCCACT
GGTCTTCACGGCGATTGCCTATCCGATGATCGGACTGCGGGCCGGAGTGCTGCACTTCTTCAACTGCCTG
GCGCTGGTCACTCTGGTGGCCAATGTGTCAACGTCCTTCGGATATCTAATATCCTGCGCCAGCTCCTCGA
CCTCGATGGCGCTGTCTGTGGGTCCGCCGGTTATCATACCATTCCTGCTCTTTGGCGGCTTCTTCTTGAA
CTCGGGCTCGGTGCCAGTATACCTCAAATGGTTGTCGTACCTCTCATGGTTCCGTTACGCCAACGAGGGT
CTGCTGATTAACCAATGGGCGGACGTGGAGCCGGGCGAAATTAGCTGCACATCGTCGAACACCACGTGCC
CCAGTTCGGGCAAGGTCATCCTGGAGACGCTTAACTTCTCCGCCGCCGATCTGCCGCTGGACTACGTGGG
TCTGGCCATTCTCATCGTGAGCTTCCGGGTGCTCGCATATCTGGCTCTAAGACTTCGGGCCCGACGCAAG
GAGTAGCCGACATATATCCGAAATAACTGCTTGTTTTTTTTTTTTACCATTATTACCATCGTGTTTACTG
TTTATTGCCCCCTCAAAAAGCTAATGTAATTATATTTGTGCCAATAAAAACAAGATATGACCTATAGAAT
ACAAGTATTTCCCCTTCGAACATCCCCACAAGTAGACTTTGGATTTGTCTTCTAACCAAAAGACTTACAC
ACCTGCATACCTTACATCAAAAACTCGTTTATCGCTACATAAAACACCGGGATATATTTTTTATATACAT
ACTTTTCAAATCGCGCGCCCTCTTCATAATTCACCTCCACCACACCACGTTTCGTAGTTGCTCTTTCGCT
GTCTCCCACCCGCTCTCCGCAACACATTCACCTTTTGTTCGACGACCTTGGAGCGACTGTCGTTAGTTCC
GCGCGATTCGGTTCGCTCAAATGGTTCCGAGTGGTTCATTTCGTCTCAATAGAAATTAGTAATAAATATT
TGTATGTACAATTTATTTGCTCCAATATATTTGTATATATTTCCCTCACAGCTATATTTATTCTAATTTA
ATATTATGACTTTTTAAGGTAATTTTTTGTGACCTGTTCGGAGTGATTAGCGTTACAATTTGAACTGAAA
GTGACATCCAGTGTTTGTTCCTTGTGTAGATGCATCTCAAAAAAATGGTGGGCATAATAGTGTTGTTTAT
ATATATCAAAAATAACAACTATAATAATAAGAATACATTTAATTTAGAAAATGCTTGGATTTCACTGGAA
CTAGGCTAGCATAACTTCGTATAATGTATGCTATACGAAGTTATGCTAGCGGATCCAAGCTTTGCGGCCG
CAATTCTATATTCTAAAAACACAAATGATACTTCTAAAAAAAAATCATGAATGGCATCAACTCTGAATCA
AATCTTTGCAGATGCACCTACTTCTCATTTCCACTGTCACATCATTTTTCCAGATCTCGCTGCCTGTTAT
GTGGCCCACAAACCAAGACACGTTTTATGGCCATTAAAGCTGGCTGATCGTCGCCAAACACCAAATACAT
AATGAATATGTACACATTCGAGAAAGAAGCGATCAAAGAAGCGTCTTCGGGCGGAGTAGGAGAATGCGGA
GGAGAAGGAGAACGAGCTGATCTAGTATCTCTCCACAATCCAATGCCAACTGACCAACTGGCCATATTCG
GAGCAATTTGAAGCCAATTTCCATCGCCTGGCGATCGCTCCATTCTTGGCTATATGTTTTTCACCGTTAC
CCGGGGCCATTTTCAAAGACTCGTCGGCAAGATAAGATTGTGTCACTCGCTGTCTCTCTTCATTTGTCGA
AGAATGCTGAGGAATTTCGCGATGACGTCGGCGAGTATTTTGAAGAATGAGAATAATTTGTATTTATACG
AAAATCAGTTAGTGGAATTTTCTACAAAAACATGTTATCTATAGATAATTTTGTTGCAAAATATGTTGAC
TATGACAAAGATTGTATGTATATACCTTTAATGTATTCTCATTTTCTTATGTATTTATAATGGCAATGAT
GATACTGATGATATTTTAAGATGATGCCAGACCACAGGCTGATTTCTGCGTCTTTTGCCGAACGCAGTGC
ATGTGCGGTTGTTGTTTTTTGGAATAGTTTCAATTTTCGGACTGTCCGCTTTGATTTCAGTTTCTTGGCT
TATTCAAAAAGCAAAGTAAAGCCAAAAAAGCGAGATGGCAATACCAAATGCGGCAAAACGGTAGTGGAAG
GAAAGGGGTGCGGGGCAGCGGAAGGAAGGGTGGGGCGGGGCGTGGCGGGGTCTGTGGCTGGGCGCGACGT
CACCGACGTTGGAGCCACTCCTTTGACCATGTGTGCGTGTGTGTATTATTCGTGTCTCGCCACTCGCCGG
TTGTTTTTTTCTTTTTATCTCGCTCTCTCTAGCGCCATCTCGTACGCATGCTCAACGCACCGCATGTTGC
CGTGTCCTTTATGCGTCATTTTGGCTCGAAATAGGCAATTATTTAAACAAAGATTAGTCAACGAAAACGC
TAAAATAAATAAGTCTACAATATGGTTACTTATTGCCATGTGTGTGCAGCCAACGATAGCAACAAAAGCA
ACAACACAGTGGCTTTCCCTCTTTCACTTTTTGTTTGCAAGCGCGTGCGAGCAAGACGGCACGACCGGCA
AACGCAATTACGCTGACAAAGAGCAGACGAAGTTTTGGCCGAAAAACATCAAGGCGCCTGATACGAATGC
ATTTGCAATAACAATTGCGATATTTAATATTGTTTATGAAGCTGTTTGACTTCAAAACACACAAAAAAAA
AAATAAAACAAATTATTTGAAAGAGAATTAGGAATCGGACAGCTTATCGTTACGGGCTAACAGCACACCG
AGACGAAATAGCTTACCTGACGTCACAGCCTCTGGAAGAACTGCCGCCAAGCAGACGATGCAGAGGACGA
CACATAGAGTAGCGGAGTAGGCCAGCGTAGTACGCATGTGCTTGTGTGTGAGGCGTCTCTCTCTTCGTCT
CCTGTTTGCGCAAACGCATAGACTGCACTGAGAAAATCGATTACCTATTTTTTATGAATGAATATTTGCA
CTATTACTATTCAAAACTATTAAGATAGCAATCACATTCAATAGCCAAATACTATACCACCTGAGCGATG
CAACGAAATGATCAATTTGAGCAAAAATGCTGCATATTTAGGACGGCATCATTATAGAAATGCTTCTTGC
TGTGTACTTTTCTCTCGTCTGGCAGCTGTTTCGCCGTTATTGTTAAAACCGGCTTAAGTTAGGTGTGTTT
TCTACGACTAGTGATGCCCCTACTAGAAGATGTGTGTTGCACAAATGTCCCTGAATAACCAATTTGAAGT
GCAGATAGCAGTAAACGTAAGCTAATATGAATATTATTTAACTGTAATGTTTTAATATCGCTGGACATTA
CTAATAAACCCACTATAAACACATGTACATATGTATGTTTTGGCATACAATGAGTAGTTGGGGAAAAAAT
GTGTAAAAGCACCGTGACCATCACAGCATAAAGATAACCAGCTGAAGTATCGAATATGAGTAACCCCCAA
ATTGAATCACATGCCGCAACTGATAGGACCCATGGAAGTACACTCTTCATGGCGATATACAAGACACACA
CAAGCACGAACACCCAGTTGCGGAGGAAATTCTCCGTAAATGAAAACCCAATCGGCGAACAATTCATACC
CATATATGGTAAAAGTTTTGAACGCGACTTGAGAGCGGAGAGCATTGCGGCTGATAAGGTTTTAGCGCTA
AGCGGGCTTTATAAAACGGGCTGCGGGACCAGTTTTCATATCACTACCGTTTGAGTTCTTGTGCTGTGTG
GATACTCCTCCCGACACAAAGCCGCTCCATCAGCCAGCAGTCGTCTAATCCAGAGACACCAAACCGAAAG
ACTTAATTTATATTTATTTAATTAATTTTAATAAAACACACCAAATGTAAGTAGCTTTCCCCTTCCCAAC
AACAAAACACCATCGAACCACTCCCACCAAGAAAAAGCAATAATCGAGAAAAGCCGCGGAAAATGTGTGA
TTTTTTTTGTAAACAAAACATTTTTTTATGTGCCAGTGCTGAAAGTGATCAAAAAATACTAGCCACGAGC
TAAAGAGTTATTGTATTGACCAAAACTCCAAAAATACCCAAGTTTGGCCCTAAATTGTCAATCAAAATAC
CAATAGGTCGAAAGACATCAAAATTAACAAAACCAGGGTTTCAAATACCATAACTCAAGAATCAGGATTA
CAACTGCAGATTTCAGGATATATACATACAAATTATACGAAATTATAAAAACCAAAGCAATTCAATAGCC
CCAACTCAAATGTTAGGATCTAATATAGTGTTTAAAGCCAAGCTCGCTGATGTGGGCGTGTCACGATTTC
ACCCAAAGATATGCCAAATTACGAATTGCAAATCAATTCGCCAACACTTTCTTTTTTTCCCACGCCCTAA
AACACCAGATCATCCATAAATGTACATACATACAGTATATGCATATTATAATCTGTAAAACTAGATCAGG
TTCTTGAAAATAGTGACGTAGGCAGCCGTTTTGGCTGAAGCAGAAATTTTTGCCGGTTTTTCAAAGTTGT
AGTTGCAAAAATGGAGAAAACCTTCGAGCATTCGTTCATATACACACACTCACGCGCAAAATAACGAGAG
AGAGTGTATGTGTGTGTGAGAGAGCGAAAGCCAGACGACGGTTTGCTTTTCGCCTCGAAACATGACCATA
TATGGTCACAAAACTTGGCCGCCGCAATTCAACACACCAGCGCTCTCCTTCGCACCCATAGCGACCATGG
CGCGGAGCGAGCGAGATGGCGAGAGCGAGCGACGCCTATGGCGACGTCGACGCAGGCAGCGATTGAAAAA
CGCAGTTAACTGGCATTCAACATTCACCAGCCACTTTCAGTCGGTTTATTCCAGTCATTCCTTTCAAACC
GTGCGGTCGCTTAGCTCAGCCTCGCCACTTGCGTTTACAGTAGTTTTCACGCCTTGAATTTGTTAAATCG
AACAAAAAGGTAAAGTTTAACTAGCTTTGAAAAGTTTCGTGGCTCTTAATTGTTAAATTTTCTAGAGTGC
GTTTAGTGTTTTTTTTTTTTTTTATTTTGTAATGTTAATTTCGGGTTCCAATTCGAGTTTTAGGCAGCCG
CCATTTTAAGGGCGCATACACACAGGCAACTGTGCTCTCTTTGCGGCTTTCTTTTGCACCGGCATTCGTT
AAGTGTCGTCTAGAAGCTTCTCCCCTCCCTTTTCGGCATATTCGTATTGTGGTTTTAATTTTTCGGGGCG
GGGCCTTCTATTTTGTAACTGTTCTTTTAATTTCTTATTACAATTCGATCGCAAGTGAAAATCAGTTTTC
AATCGGAAAAGTATTTTTTTATGAAATTTTTTTTGTCCAAGATTAAAATTTTGTACTAAAAAAACGTACA
TTGCATTGAGTGATTTTTAATTGTACACGAAAAACAAGTTAGTTTGTTATGACAATTGTACTTTGGTAGA
CCAGCGCAGTCCAAGGAAACCACGCAAATTCTCAGTTTTTTTTTTGCCATTTCTACATTACCAAATAAGG
TAACCAAAAACTAATGGGAAATCCGCATTCTTTCCATTGCAGCTTACAGGATCGATCCCCGGGAATTCAC
CATGCCTAAGAAGAAGCGGAAGGTGAGCAGCCAACTTGTGAAGTCTGAACTCGAGGAGAAAAAATCAGAG
TTGAGACACAAGTTGAAGTACGTGCCACACGAATACATCGAGCTTATCGAGATCGCCAGAAACAGTACCC
AGGATAGGATCCTTGAGATGAAAGTCATGGAGTTCTTTATGAAGGTCTACGGTTATAGAGGAAAGCACCT
TGGCGGTAGCAGAAAGCCCGATGGCGCCATCTATACTGTCGGATCTCCTATCGATTATGGGGTGATCGTG
GATACCAAAGCTTACTCAGGCGGGTACAACTTGCCCATAGGACAAGCCGACGAGATGCAGCGGTATGTCG
AAGAGAACCAGACGCGCAACAAGCACATCAACCCCAATGAATGGTGGAAAGTGTACCCAAGTAGTGTGAC
TGAGTTCAAGTTCCTGTTTGTCTCCGGCCACTTTAAGGGCAATTATAAAGCTCAGCTCACTAGACTCAAT
CACATCACAAACTGCAACGGAGCTGTGTTGTCAGTGGAGGAGCTCCTGATTGGAGGCGAGATGATCAAAG
CCGGCACCCTTACACTGGAGGAGGTGCGGCGGAAGTTCAACAATGGAGAGATCAACTTCGGTGGCGGTGG
ATCCGACAAGAAGTACTCCATTGGGCTCGCTATCGGCACAAACAGCGTCGGCTGGGCCGTCATTACGGAC
GAGTACAAGGTGCCGAGCAAAAAATTCAAAGTTCTGGGCAATACCGATCGCCACAGCATAAAGAAGAACC
TCATTGGCGCCCTCCTGTTCGACTCCGGGGAGACGGCCGAAGCCACGCGGCTCAAAAGAACAGCACGGCG
CAGATATACCCGCAGAAAGAATCGGATCTGCTACCTGCAGGAGATCTTTAGTAATGAGATGGCTAAGGTG
GATGACTCTTTCTTCCATAGGCTGGAGGAGTCCTTTTTGGTGGAGGAGGATAAAAAGCACGAGCGCCACC
CAATCTTTGGCAATATCGTGGACGAGGTGGCGTACCATGAAAAGTACCCAACCATATATCATCTGAGGAA
GAAGCTTGTAGACAGTACTGATAAGGCTGACTTGCGGTTGATCTATCTCGCGCTGGCGCATATGATCAAA
TTTCGGGGACACTTCCTCATCGAGGGGGACCTGAACCCAGACAACAGCGATGTCGACAAACTCTTTATCC
AACTGGTTCAGACTTACAATCAGCTTTTCGAAGAGAACCCGATCAACGCATCCGGAGTTGACGCCAAAGC
AATCCTGAGCGCTAGGCTGTCCAAATCCCGGCGGCTCGAAAACCTCATCGCACAGCTCCCTGGGGAGAAG
AAGAACGGCCTGTTTGGTAATCTTATCGCCCTGTCACTCGGGCTGACCCCCAACTTTAAATCTAACTTCG
ACCTGGCCGAAGATGCCAAGCTTCAACTGAGCAAAGACACCTACGATGATGATCTCGACAATCTGCTGGC
CCAGATCGGCGACCAGTACGCAGACCTTTTTTTGGCGGCAAAGAACCTGTCAGACGCCATTCTGCTGAGT
GATATTCTGCGAGTGAACACGGAGATCACCAAAGCTCCGCTGAGCGCTAGTATGATCAAGCGCTATGATG
AGCACCACCAAGACTTGACTTTGCTGAAGGCCCTTGTCAGACAGCAACTGCCTGAGAAGTACAAGGAAAT
TTTCTTCGATCAGTCTAAAAATGGCTACGCCGGATACATTGACGGCGGAGCAAGCCAGGAGGAATTTTAC
AAATTTATTAAGCCCATCTTGGAAAAAATGGACGGCACCGAGGAGCTGCTGGTAAAGCTTAACAGAGAAG
ATCTGTTGCGCAAACAGCGCACTTTCGACAATGGAAGCATCCCCCACCAGATTCACCTGGGCGAACTGCA
CGCTATCCTCAGGCGGCAAGAGGATTTCTACCCCTTTTTGAAAGATAACAGGGAAAAGATTGAGAAAATC
CTCACATTTCGGATACCCTACTATGTAGGCCCCCTCGCCCGGGGAAATTCCAGATTCGCGTGGATGACTC
GCAAATCAGAAGAGACCATCACTCCCTGGAACTTCGAGGAAGTCGTGGATAAGGGGGCCTCTGCCCAGTC
CTTCATCGAAAGGATGACTAACTTTGATAAAAATCTGCCTAACGAAAAGGTGCTTCCTAAACACTCTCTG
CTGTACGAGTACTTCACAGTTTATAACGAGCTCACCAAGGTCAAATACGTCACAGAAGGGATGAGAAAGC
CAGCATTCCTGTCTGGAGAGCAGAAGAAAGCTATCGTGGACCTCCTCTTCAAGACGAACCGGAAAGTTAC
CGTGAAACAGCTCAAAGAAGACTATTTCAAAAAGATTGAATGTTTCGACTCTGTTGAAATCAGCGGAGTG
GAGGATCGCTTCAACGCATCCCTGGGAACGTATCACGATCTCCTGAAAATCATTAAAGACAAGGACTTCC
TGGACAATGAGGAGAACGAGGACATTCTTGAGGACATTGTCCTCACCCTTACGTTGTTTGAAGATAGGGA
GATGATTGAAGAACGCTTGAAAACTTACGCTCATCTCTTCGACGACAAAGTCATGAAACAGCTCAAGAGG
CGCCGATATACAGGATGGGGGCGGCTGTCAAGAAAACTGATCAATGGGATCCGAGACAAGCAGAGTGGAA
AGACAATCCTGGATTTTCTTAAGTCCGATGGATTTGCCAACCGGAACTTCATGCAGTTGATCCATGATGA
CTCTCTCACCTTTAAGGAGGACATCCAGAAAGCACAAGTTTCTGGCCAGGGGGACAGTCTTCACGAGCAC
ATCGCTAATCTTGCAGGTAGCCCAGCTATCAAAAAGGGAATACTGCAGACCGTTAAGGTCGTGGATGAAC
TCGTCAAAGTAATGGGAAGGCATAAGCCCGAGAATATCGTTATCGAGATGGCCCGAGAGAACCAAACTAC
CCAGAAGGGACAGAAGAACAGTAGGGAAAGGATGAAGAGGATTGAAGAGGGTATAAAAGAACTGGGGTCC
CAAATCCTTAAGGAACACCCAGTTGAAAACACCCAGCTTCAGAATGAGAAGCTCTACCTGTACTACCTGC
AGAACGGCAGGGACATGTACGTGGATCAGGAACTGGACATCAATCGGCTCTCCGACTACGACGTGGATGC
CATCGTGCCCCAGTCTTTTCTCAAAGATGATTCTATTGATAATAAAGTGTTGACAAGATCCGATAAAAAT
AGAGGGAAGAGTGATAACGTCCCCTCAGAAGAAGTTGTCAAGAAAATGAAAAATTATTGGCGGCAGCTGC
TGAACGCCAAACTGATCACACAACGGAAGTTCGATAATCTGACTAAGGCTGAACGAGGTGGCCTGTCTGA
GTTGGATAAAGCCGGCTTCATCAAAAGGCAGCTTGTTGAGACACGCCAGATCACCAAGCACGTGGCCCAA
ATTCTCGATTCACGCATGAACACCAAGTACGATGAAAATGACAAACTGATTCGAGAGGTGAAAGTTATTA
CTCTGAAGTCTAAGCTGGTCTCAGATTTCAGAAAGGACTTTCAGTTTTATAAGGTGAGAGAGATCAACAA
TTACCACCATGCGCATGATGCCTACCTGAATGCAGTGGTAGGCACTGCACTTATCAAAAAATATCCCAAG
CTTGAATCTGAATTTGTTTACGGAGACTATAAAGTGTACGATGTTAGGAAAATGATCGCAAAGTCTGAGC
AGGAAATAGGCAAGGCCACCGCTAAGTACTTCTTTTACAGCAATATTATGAATTTTTTCAAGACCGAGAT
TACACTGGCCAATGGAGAGATTCGGAAGCGACCACTTATCGAAACAAACGGAGAAACAGGAGAAATCGTG
TGGGACAAGGGTAGGGATTTCGCGACAGTCCGGAAGGTCCTGTCCATGCCGCAGGTGAACATCGTTAAAA
AGACCGAAGTACAGACCGGAGGCTTCTCCAAGGAAAGTATCCTCCCGAAAAGGAACAGCGACAAGCTGAT
CGCACGCAAAAAAGATTGGGACCCCAAGAAATACGGCGGATTCGATTCTCCTACAGTCGCTTACAGTGTA
CTGGTTGTGGCCAAAGTGGAGAAAGGGAAGTCTAAAAAACTCAAAAGCGTCAAGGAACTGCTGGGCATCA
CAATCATGGAGCGATCAAGCTTCGAAAAAAACCCCATCGACTTTCTCGAGGCGAAAGGATATAAAGAGGT
CAAAAAAGACCTCATCATTAAGCTTCCCAAGTACTCTCTCTTTGAGCTTGAAAACGGCCGGAAACGAATG
CTCGCTAGTGCGGGCGAGCTGCAGAAAGGTAACGAGCTGGCACTGCCCTCTAAATACGTTAATTTCTTGT
ATCTGGCCAGCCACTATGAAAAGCTCAAAGGGTCTCCCGAAGATAATGAGCAGAAGCAGCTGTTCGTGGA
ACAACACAAACACTACCTTGATGAGATCATCGAGCAAATAAGCGAATTCTCCAAAAGAGTGATCCTCGCC
GACGCTAACCTCGATAAGGTGCTTTCTGCTTACAATAAGCACAGGGATAAGCCCATCAGGGAGCAGGCAG
AAAACATTATCCACTTGTTTACTCTGACCAACTTGGGCGCGCCTGCAGCCTTCAAGTACTTCGACACCAC
CATAGACAGAAAGCGGTACACCTCTACAAAGGAGGTCCTGGACGCCACACTGATTCATCAGTCAATTACG
GGGCTCTATGAAACAAGAATCGACCTCTCTCAGCTCGGTGGAGACAGCAGGGCTGACCCCAAGAAGAAGA
GGAAGGTGTGACTCGAGGGTACCTCTAGAGGATCTTTGTGAAGGAACCTTACTTCTGTGGTGTGACATAA
TTGGACAAACTACCTACAGAGATTTAAAGCTCTAAGGTAAATATAAAATTTTTAAGTGTATAATGTGTTA
AACTACTGATTCTAATTGTTTGTGTATTTTAGATTCCAACCTATGGAACTGATGAATGGGAGCAGTGGTG
GAATGCCTTTAATGAGGAAAACCTGTTTTGCTCAGAAGAAATGCCATCTAGTGATGATGAGGCTACTGCT
GACTCTCAACATTCTACTCCTCCAAAAAAGAAGAGAAAGGTAGAAGACCCCAAGGACTTTCCTTCAGAAT
TGCTAAGTTTTTTGAGTCATGCTGTGTTTAGTAATAGAACTCTTGCTTGCTTTGCTATTTACACCACAAA
GGAAAAAGCTGCACTGCTATACAAGAAAATTATGGAAAAATATTTGATGTATAGTGCCTTGACTAGAGAT
CATAATCAGCCATACCACATTTGTAGAGGTTTTACTTGCTTTAAAAAACCTCCCACACCTCCCCCTGAAC
CTGAAACATAAAATGAATGCAATTGTTGTTGTTAACTTGTTTATTGCAGCTTATAATGGTTACAAATAAA
GCAATAGCATCACAAATTTCACAAATAAAGCATTTTTTTCACTGCATTCTAGTTGTGGTTTGTCCAAACT
CATCAATGTATCTTATCATGTCTGGATCCACTAGTGTCGACGATGTAGGTCACGGTCTCGAAGCCGCGGT
GCGGGTGCCAGGGCGTGCCCTTGGGCTCCCCGGGCGCGTACTCCACCTCACCCATCTGGTCCATCATGAT
GAACGGGTCGAGGTGGCGGTAGTTGATCCCGGCGAACGCGCGGCGCACCGGGAAGCCCTCGCCCTCGAAA
CCGCTGGGCGCGGTGGTCACGGTGAGCACGGGACGTGCGACGGCGTCGGCGGGTGCGGATACGCGGGGCA
GCGTCAGCGGGTTCTCGACGGTCACGGCGGGCATGTCGACACTAGTTCTAGCCAGCTTTTGTTCCCTTTA
GTGAGGGTTAATTTCGAGCTTGGCGTAATCATGGTCATAGCTGTTTCCTGTGTGAAATTGTTATCCGCTC
ACAATTCCACACAACATACGAGCCGGAAGCATAAAGTGTAAAGCCTGGGGTGCCTAATGAGTGAGCTAAC
TCACATTAATTGCGTTGCGCTCACTGCCCGCTTTCCAGTCGGGAAACCTGTCGTGCCAGCTGCATTAATG
AATCGGCCAACGCGCGGGGAGAGGCGGTTTGCGTATTGGGCGCTCTTCCGCTTCCTCGCTCACTGACTCG
CTGCGCTCGGTCGTTCGGCTGCGGCGAGCGGTATCAGCTCACTCAAAGGCGGTAATACGGTTATCCACAG
AATCAGGGGATAACGCAGGAAAGAACATGTGAGCAAAAGGCCAGCAAAAGGCCAGGAACCGTAAAAAGGC
CGCGTTGCTGGCGTTTTTCCATAGGCTCCGCCCCCCTGACGAGCATCACAAAAATCGACGCTCAAGTCAG
AGGTGGCGAAACCCGACAGGACTATAAAGATACCAGGCGTTTCCCCCTGGAAGCTCCCTCGTGCGCTCTC
CTGTTCCGACCCTGCCGCTTACCGGATACCTGTCCGCCTTTCTCCCTTCGGGAAGCGTGGCGCTTTCTCA
TAGCTCACGCTGTAGGTATCTCAGTTCGGTGTAGGTCGTTCGCTCCAAGCTGGGCTGTGTGCACGAACCC
CCCGTTCAGCCCGACCGCTGCGCCTTATCCGGTAACTATCGTCTTGAGTCCAACCCGGTAAGACACGACT
TATCGCCACTGGCAGCAGCCACTGGTAACAGGATTAGCAGAGCGAGGTATGTAGGCGGTGCTACAGAGTT
CTTGAAGTGGTGGCCTAACTACGGCTACACTAGAAGAACAGTATTTGGTATCTGCGCTCTGCTGAAGCCA
GTTACCTTCGGAAAAAGAGTTGGTAGCTCTTGATCCGGCAAACAAACCACCGCTGGTAGCGGTGGTTTTT
TTGTTTGCAAGCAGCAGATTACGCGCAGAAAAAAAGGATCTCAAGAAGATCCTTTGATCTTTTCTACGGG
GTCTGACGCTCAGTGGAACGAAAACTCACGTTAAGGGATTTTGGTCATGAGATTATCAAAAAGGATCTTC
ACCTAGATCCTTTTAAATTAAAAATGAAGTTTTAAATCAATCTAAAGTATATATGAGTAAACTTGGTCTG
ACAGTTACCAATGCTTAATCAGTGAGGCACCTATCTCAGCGATCTGTCTATTTCGTTCATCCATAGTTGC
CTGACTCCCCGTCGTGTAGATAACTACGATACGGGAGGGCTTACCATCTGGCCCCAGTGCTGCAATGATA
CCGCGAGACCCACGCTCACCGGCTCCAGATTTATCAGCAATAAACCAGCCAGCCGGAAGGGCCGAGCGCA
GAAGTGGTCCTGCAACTTTATCCGCCTCCATCCAGTCTATTAATTGTTGCCGGGAAGCTAGAGTAAGTAG
TTCGCCAGTTAATAGTTTGCGCAACGTTGTTGCCATTGCTACAGGCATCGTGGTGTCACGCTCGTCGTTT
GGTATGGCTTCATTCAGCTCCGGTTCCCAACGATCAAGGCGAGTTACATGATCCCCCATGTTGTGCAAAA
AAGCGGTTAGCTCCTTCGGTCCTCCGATCGTTGTCAGAAGTAAGTTGGCCGCAGTGTTATCACTCATGGT
TATGGCAGCACTGCATAATTCTCTTACTGTCATGCCATCCGTAAGATGCTTTTCTGTGACTGGTGAGTAC
TCAACCAAGTCATTCTGAGAATAGTGTATGCGGCGACCGAGTTGCTCTTGCCCGGCGTCAATACGGGATA
ATACCGCGCCACATAGCAGAACTTTAAAAGTGCTCATCATTGGAAAACGTTCTTCGGGGCGAAAACTCTC
AAGGATCTTACCGCTGTTGAGATCCAGTTCGATGTAACCCACTCGTGCACCCAACTGATCTTCAGCATCT
TTTACTTTCACCAGCGTTTCTGGGTGAGCAAAAACAGGAAGGCAAAATGCCGCAAAAAAGGGAATAAGGG
CGACACGGAAATGTTGAATACTCATACTCTTCCTTTTTCAATATTATTGAAGCATTTATCAGGGTTATTG
TCTCATGAGCGGATACATATTTGAATGTATTTAGAAAAATAAACAAATAGGGGTTCCGCGCACATTTCCC
CGAAAAGTGCCAC
Features (pLannotate 1.2.2; 23 found; start..end, strand, type, name):
     30..458     -  rep_origin     f1 ori (sequence partly withheld): f1 bacteriophage origin of replication; arrow indicates direction of (+) strand synthesis
    463..620     -  CDS            lacZα (fragment): LacZα fragment of β-galactosidase; lacZ fragment
    623..641     +  promoter       T7 promoter: promoter for bacteriophage T7 RNA polymerase
    666..4802    +  gene           mini-white: white; This modified version of the white gene lacks part of the first intron.
   4809..4842    -  protein_bind   loxP: Cre-mediated recombination occurs in the 8-bp core sequence (GCATACAT). Cre recombinase
   4990..7445    +  promoter       Ac5 promoter: Drosophila melanogaster actin 5c promoter
   9201..9827    +  CDS            fokIR (fragment): T2F1_PLAOK - Also known as rfoKI. Experimental evidence at protein level: Swiss-Prot protein existence level 1. Recognizes the double-stranded sequence 5'-GGATG-3'/3'-CATCC- 5' and cleaves respectively 14 bases after G-1 and 13 bases before C-1. From Planomicrobium okeanokoites (Planococcus okeanokoites) (Flavobacterium okeanokoites).
   9843..13943   +  CDS            Cas9: Cas9 (Csn1) endonuclease from the Streptococcus pyogenes Type II CRISPR/Cas system generates RNA-guided double strand breaks in DNA
  13999..14073   +  CDS            small t antigen (fragment): SV40 (simian virus 40) small t antigen
  14075..14140   +  intron         small t intron: SV40 (simian virus 40) small t antigen intron
  14270..14290   +  CDS            SV40 NLS: nuclear localization signal of SV40 (simian virus 40) large T antigen
  14297..14431   +  CDS            LT_POVHA (fragment): Protein inferred from homology: Swiss-Prot protein existence level 3. Isoform large T antigen is a key early protein essential for both driving viral replication and inducing cellular transformation. Plays a role in viral genome replication by driving entry of quiescent cells into the cell cycle and by autoregulating the synthesis of viral early mRNA. Displays highly oncogenic activities by corrupting the host cellular checkpoint mechanisms that guard cell division and the transcription, replication, and repair of DNA. Participates in the modulation of cellular gene expression preceeding viral
  14456..14539   +  CDS            large T antigen (fragment): large T antigen from SV40 (simian virus 40)
  14562..14696   +  polyA_signal   SV40 poly(A) signal: SV40 polyadenylation signal
  14725..14794   +  protein_bind   attB: attB site for the φC31 integrase (Groth et al., 2000) phage φC31 integrase
  15013..15031   -  promoter       T3 promoter: promoter for bacteriophage T3 RNA polymerase
  15074..15096   -  protein_bind   lac operator (fragment): The lac repressor binds to the lac operator to inhibit transcription in E. coli. This inhibition can be relieved by adding lactose or isopropyl-β-D-thiogalactopyranoside (IPTG). lac repressor encoded by lacI
  15100..15130   -  promoter       lac promoter: promoter for the E. coli lac operon
  15145..15166   -  protein_bind   CAP binding site: CAP binding activates transcription in the presence of cAMP. E. coli catabolite activator protein
  15179..15271   -  CDS            lacI (fragment): lac repressor; lacI; The lac repressor binds to the lac operator to inhibit transcription in E. coli. This inhibition can be relieved by adding lactose or isopropyl-β-D-thiogalactopyranoside (IPTG).
  15454..16042   -  rep_origin     ori: high-copy-number ColE1/pMB1/pBR322/pUC origin of replication
  16213..17073   -  CDS            AmpR: β-lactamase; bla; confers resistance to ampicillin, carbenicillin, and related antibiotics
  17074..17178   -  promoter       AmpR promoter: bla
