[The description below was written by a language model from this plasmid's Addgene catalogue record and pLannotate feature annotations shown in this document.]
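Description:
pAct-Fok1:dCas9 is a 17.2 kb insect expression and transgenesis plasmid for Drosophila melanogaster, built by Gibson cloning of a roughly 4.8 kb Fok1-dCas9 insert into the pact backbone. In E. coli it is maintained through a high-copy ColE1/pUC-type origin and selected with ampicillin via the β-lactamase gene. An f1 origin, lacZα and lac regulatory fragments, and flanking T7 and T3 promoters are remnants of a phagemid-style cloning vector. For fly work, the backbone carries a mini-white gene, which serves as a visible eye-colour marker for identifying transformants, and a φC31 attB site that allows integrase-mediated insertion into attP landing sites in the genome. A single loxP site lies next to mini-white; the record does not explain its intended use.

The payload is a fusion of the FokI nuclease domain to Streptococcus pyogenes Cas9. The annotation labels this part simply as Cas9, but the catalogue entry describes it as the catalytically dead dCas9 form. Expression is driven by the strong, ubiquitously active actin 5C promoter. About 1.7 kb between the annotated promoter and the FokI coding sequence is unannotated in the feature table. Transcripts end in an SV40 3′ region that contains the small t intron and the SV40 polyadenylation signal; the T-antigen fragments and NLS annotated there appear to be part of this viral 3′UTR segment rather than separate expressed elements. Because FokI cleaves only as a dimer, cutting requires two guide RNAs to bring two fusion proteins to adjacent sites. This requirement underlies the stated purpose of ubiquitous, high-specificity genome engineering in flies.
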