Addgene plasmid #62211: pAct-Fok1:dCas9
Purpose: Expresses Fok1:dCas9 under control of act5C promoter and SV40 3'UTR. For ubiquitous high specificity genome engineering in Drosophila melanogaster.
Depositing lab: Simon Bullock.
Backbone
  Vector backbone: pact
  Backbone manufacturer: gift from Silvia Aldaz
  Backbone size w/o insert (bp): 12429
  Total vector size (bp): 17201
  Vector type: Insect Expression
Growth in bacteria
  Bacterial resistance: Ampicillin, 100 μg/mL
  Growth temperature: 37°C
  Growth strain: DH5alpha
  Copy number: Unknown
Gene/Insert
  Gene/Insert name: Fok1-dCas9
  Insert size (bp): 4770
  Promoter: act5C
  Cloning method: Gibson Cloning
  Sequencing primers: 5′ GCGCAGTCCAAGGAAACCACGC; 3′ TGTCCAATTATGTCACACCACAG
Terms and licenses: Academic/Nonprofit Terms; Industry Terms: Not Available to Industry
Depositor comments: Please visit crisprflydesign.org for more information. Please acknowledge Fillip Port and Simon Bullock when publishing work derived from the use of this plasmid.
How to cite: pAct-Fok1:dCas9 was a gift from Simon Bullock (Addgene plasmid # 62211 ; http://n2t.net/addgene:62211 ; RRID:Addgene_62211)
