>Addgene plasmid #62211 | pAct-Fok1:dCas9 | addgene partial sequence | sequence record 104053 | Act5Cpro-F 5'-CAGTCCAAGGAaACCACGC-3'
TTTTGCCATTTCTACATTACCAAATAAGGTAACCAAAAACTAATGGGAAATCCGCATTCTTTCCATTGCA
GCTTACAGGATCGATCCCCGGGAATTCACCATGCCTAAGAAGAAGCGGAAGGTGAGCAGCCAACTTGTGA
AGTCTGAACTCGAGGAGAAAAAATCAGAGTTGAGACACAAGTTGAAGTACGTGCCACACGAATACATCGA
GCTTATCGAGATCGCCAGAAACAGTACCCAGGATAGGATCCTTGAGATGAAAGTCATGGAGTTCTTTATG
AAGGTCTACGGTTATAGAGGAAAGCACCTTGGCGGTAGCAGAAAGCCCGATGGCGCCATCTATACTGTCG
GATCTCCTATCGATTATGGGGTGATCGTGGATACCAAAGCTTACTCAGGCGGGTACAACTTGCCCATAGG
ACAAGCCGACGAGATGCAGCGGTATGTCGAAGAGAACCAGACGCGCAACAAGCACATCAACCCCAATGAA
TGGTGGAAAGTGTACCCAAGTAGTGTGACTGAGTTCAAGTTCCTGTTTGTCTCCGGCCACTTTAAGGGCA
ATTATAAAGCTCAGCTCACTAGACTCAATCACATCACAAACTGCAACGGAGCTGTGTTGTCAGTGGAGGA
GCTCCTGATTGGAGGCGAGATGATCAAAGCCGGCACCCTTACACTGGAGGAGGTGCGGCGGAAGTTCAAC
AATGGAGAGATCAACTTCGGTGGCGGTGGATCCGACAAGAAGTACTCCATTGGGCTCGCTATCGGCACAA
ACAGCGTCGGCTGGGCCGTCATTACGGACGAGTACAAGGTGCCGAGCAAAAAATTCAAAGTTCTGGGCAA
TACCGATCGCCACAGCATAAAGAAGAACCTCATTGGCGCCCTCCTGTTCGACTCCGGGGAGACGGCCGAA
GCCACGCGGCTCAAAAGAACAGCACGGCGCAGATATACCCGCAGAAAGAATCGGATCTGCTACCTGCAGG
AGATCTTTAGTAATGAGATGGCTAAGGTGGATGACTCTTTCTTCCATAGGCTGGAGGAGTCCTTTTTGGT
GGAGGAGGATAAAAAGCACGAGCGCCACCCAATCTTTGGCAATATCGTGGA
