>Addgene plasmid #62211 | pAct-Fok1:dCas9 | addgene partial sequence | sequence record 104054 | MUHD1 5'-AGAATGTTGAGAGTCAGCAGTAGC-3'
GATGGCATTTCTTCTGAGCAAAACAGGTTTTCCTCATTAAAGGCATTCCACCACTGCTCCCATTCATCAG
TTCCATAGGTTGGAATCTAAAATACACAAACAATTAGAATCAGTAGTTTAACACATTATACACTTAAAAA
TTTTATATTTACCTTAGAGCTTTAAATCTCTGTAGGTAGTTTGTCCAATTATGTCACACCACAGAAGTAA
GGTTCCTTCACAAAGATCCTCTAGAGGTACCCTCGAGTCACACCTTCCTCTTCTTCTTGGGGTCAGCCCT
GCTGTCTCCACCGAGCTGAGAGAGGTCGATTCTTGTTTCATAGAGCCCCGTAATTGACTGATGAATCAGT
GTGGCGTCCAGGACCTCCTTTGTAGAGGTGTACCGCTTTCTGTCTATGGTGGTGTCGAAGTACTTGAAGG
CTGCAGGCGCGCCCAAGTTGGTCAGAGTAAACAAGTGGATAATGTTTTCTGCCTGCTCCCTGATGGGCTT
ATCCCTGTGCTTATTGTAAGCAGAAAGCACCTTATCGAGGTTAGCGTCGGCGAGGATCACTCTTTTGGAG
AATTCGCTTATTTGCTCGATGATCTCATCAAGGTAGTGTTTGTGTTGTTCCACGAACAGCTGCTTCTGCT
CATTATCTTCGGGAGACCCTTTGAGCTTTTCATAGTGGCTGGCCAGATACAAGAAATTAACGTATTTAGA
GGGCAGTGCCAGCTCGTTACCTTTCTGCAGCTCGCCCGCACTAGCGAGCATTCGTTTCCGGCCGTTTTCA
AGCTCAAAGAGAGAGTACTTGGGAAGCTTAATGATGAGGTCTTTTTTGACCTCTTTATATCCTTTCGCCT
CGAGAAAGTCGATGGGGTTTT
