>Addgene plasmid #62211 | pAct-Fok1:dCas9 | addgene partial sequence | sequence record 104055 | hdCas9-R2 5'-CCGGCTTTATCCAACTCAGAC-3'
TTAGTCAGATTATCGAACTTCCGTTGTGTGATCAGTTTGGCGTTCAGCAGCTGCCGCCAATAATTTTTCA
TTTTCTTGACAACTTCTTCTGAGGGGACGTTATCACTCTTCCCTCTATTTTTATCGGATCTTGTCAACAC
TTTATTATCAATAGAATCATCTTTGAGAAAAGACTGGGGCACGATGGCATCCACGTCGTAGTCGGAGAGC
CGATTGATGTCCAGTTCCTGATCCACGTACATGTCCCTGCCGTTCTGCAGGTAGTACAGGTAGAGCTTCT
CATTCTGAAGCTGGGTGTTTTCAACTGGGTGTTCCTTAAGGATTTGGGACCCCAGTTCTTTTATACCCTC
TTCAATCCTCTTCATCCTTTCCCTACTGTTCTTCTGTCCCTTCTGGGTAGTTTGGTTCTCTCGGGCCATC
TCGATAACGATATTCTCGGGCTTATGCCTTCCCATTACTTTGACGAGTTCATCCACGACCTTAACGGTCT
GCAGTATTCCCTTTTTGATAGCTGGGCTACCTGCAAGATTAGCGATGTGCTCGTGAAGACTGTCCCCCTG
GCCAGAAACTTGTGCTTTCTGGATGTCCTCCTTAAAGGTGAGAGAGTCATCATGGATCAACTGCATGAAG
TTCCGGTTGGCAAATCCATCGGACTTAAGAAAATCCAGGATTGTCTTTCCACTCTGCTTGTCTCGGATCC
CATTGATCAGTTTTCTTGACAGCCGCCCCCATCCTGTATATCGGCGCCTCTTGAGCTGTTTCATGACTTT
GTCGTCGAAGAGATGAGCGTAAGTTTTCAAGCGTTCTTCAATCATCTCCCTATCTTCAAACAACGTAAGG
GTGAGGACAATGTCCTCAAGAATGTCCTCGTTCTCCTCATTGTCCAGGAAGTCCTTGTCTTTAATGATTT
TCAGGAGATCGTGATACGTTCCCAGGGATGCGTTGAAGCGATCCTCCACTCCGCTGATTTCAACAGAGTC
GAAACATTCAATCTTTTTGAAATAGTCTTCTTTGAGCTGTTTCACGGTAACTTTCCGGTTCGTCTTGA
